>Addgene plasmid #204330 | pLVX-SV40-Galpha-oA ONE-GO | addgene full sequence | sequence record 405606 | Addgene NGS Result
ATCTTATACACGTGGCTTTTGGCCGCAGAGGCACCTGTCGCCAGGTGGGGGGTTCCGCTGCCTGCAAAGG
GTCGCTACAGACGTTGTTTGTCTTCAAGAAGCTTCCAGAGGAACTGCTTCCTTCACGACATTCAACAGAC
CTTGCATTCCTTTGGCGAGAGGGGAAAGACCCCTAGGAATGCTCGTCAAGAAGACAGGGCCAGGTTTCCG
GGCCCTCACATTGCCAAAAGACGGCAATATGGTGGAAAATAACATATAGACAAACGCACACCGGCCTTAT
TCCAAGCGGCTTCGGCCAGTAACGTTAGGGGGGGGGGAGGGAGAGGGGCGGCGGCCGCTCAGTACAAGCC
ACAGCCCCGGAGATTGTTGGCAATGATGATGTCGGTGACGGCGTCGAATACCACCTGGATATTATTCGTG
TCTGTGGCACAAGTCATGTGACAGTAAATTTCTTTGTTGGGTGAGCGGTTTTTGCTTTCAAACTGTGTTT
GGATGTAGGCAGCTGCGTCTTCATAGGTGTTGGAGCCTGGGTATTCAGGAAAGCAGATGGTCAAGGGTGA
CTTCTTAATCTTCTCGCCAAAGAGGTCTTTCTTGTTGAGGAAGAGAATGATGGAGGTATCGATGAAAAAC
TTGTTGTTACAGATGGAGTCGAAGAGCATGAGAGACTCGTGCATGCGGTTCGTGGTTTCGTCCTCGTGGA
GCACCTGGTCATAGCCGCTGAGTGCGACACAGAAGATGATGGCCGTGACATCCTCGAAGCAGTGGATCCA
CTTCTTACGTTCAGATCGCTGGCCCCCAACGTCAAACAGCCTGAAGTGGAGGTTCTTGAAGGTGAAGTGG
GTTTCTACGATGCCAGTTGTTTTGACCCTGGTTCGGAGGATGTCCTGCTCGGTGGGCATGTATTCTGCAG
CTCCAATCCGATCCAAGCTGTCCAGGTAGTATTTGGCAGAGTCGTTGAGCTGATACTCCCGAGATCGGTT
GAAGCACTCCTGGATCCCCGAGTCGCCCCAGAGTCGCATCATGGCAGAAAGCAGTTCTGCAGAGAAAGAT
CCTCCACCTCCGGACTTGTACAGCTCGTCCATGCCGAGAGTGATCCCGGCGGCGGTCACGAACTCCAGCA
GGACCATGTGATCGCGCTTCTCGTTGGGGTCTTTGCTCAGGGCGGACTGGTAGCTCAGGTAGTGGTTGTC
GGGCAGCAGCACGGGGCCGTCGCCGATGGGGGTGTTCTGCTGGTAGTGGTCGGCGAGCTGCACGCTGCCG
TCCTCGATGTTGTGGCGGATCTTGAAGTTCACCTTGATGCCGTTCTTCTGCTTGTCGGCCATGATATAGA
CGTTGTGGCTGTTGTAGTTGTACTCCAGCTTGTGCCCCAGGATGTTGCCGTCCTCCTTGAAGTCGATGCC
CTTCAGCTCGATGCGGTTCACCAGGGTGTCGCCCTCGAACTTCACCTCGGCGCGGGTCTTGTAGTTGCCG
TCGTCCTTGAAGAAGATGGTGCGCTCCTGGACGTAGCCTTCGGGCATGGCGGACTTGAAGAAGTCGTGCT
GCTTCATGTGGTCGGGGTAGCGGGCGAAGCACATCAGGCCGTAGCCGAAGGTGGTCACGAGGGTGGGCCA
GGGCACGGGCAGCTTGCCGGTGGTGCAGATGAACTTCAGGGTCAGCTTGCCGTAGGTGGCATCGCCCTCG
CCCTCGCCGGACACGCTGAACTTGTGGCCGTTTACGTCGCCGTCCAGCTCGACCAGGATGGGCACCACCC
CGGTGAACAGCTCCTCGCCCTTGCTCACCATGCTCCCGCCCCCACCGGATCTTGGTTCAGTGTCCTCCAT
GCGACTCACCACGTCACACACCATCTTGGAGTCTGCCTTCCTCTCCTTGTCACCATACTCCACGCCCAGA
GTATCCATGGCCCGCACAATGGCTGCCAGAGACTGGATGGTGTTGCTGTAGACGACAGGCTTGTACTGCT
TTACGTCTTCTCCAGAGAAGCCATCTTCATGGATGATCTTCATCTGCTTCACAATGGTGCTTTTTCCTGA
TTCTCCAGCCCCCAGCAGGAGTAATTTCACGTCTTTGGCGGCGCTGATGCCATCTTCTTTGAGATTTTTC
TCAATCGCCTTGCTCCGCTCGAGGGCGGCTCTCTCCTCTGCGCTCAGAGTACATCCCATGGATCCGCGGC
CGCTCTAGAACTAGTCTCGAGTTTGCAAAAGCCTAGGCCTCCAAAAAAGCCTCCTCACTACTTCTGGAAT
AGCTCAGAGGCCGAGGCGGCCTCGGCCTCTGCATAAATAAAAAAAATTAGTCAGCCATGGGGCGGAGAAT
GGGCGGAACTGGGCGGAGTTAGGGGCGGGATGGGCGGAGTTAGGGGCGGGACTATGGTTGCTGACTAATT
GAGATGCATGCTTTGCATACTTCTGCCTGCTGGGGAGCCTGGGGACTTTCCACACCATCGATAAACTGGA
TCTCTGCTGTCCCTGTAATAAACCCGAAAATTTTGAATTTTTGTAATTTGTTTTTGTAATTCTTTAGTTT
GTATGTCTGTTGCTATTATGTCTACTATTCTTTCCCCTGCACTGTACCCCCCAATCCCCCCTTTTCTTTT
AAAGGCGATACCGTCGAGATCCGTTCACTAATCGAATGGATCTGTCTCTGTCTCTCTCTCCACCTTCTTC
TTCTATTCCTTCGGGCCTGTCGGGTCCCCTCGGGGTTGGGAGGTGGGTCTGAAACGATAATGGTGAATAT
CCCTGCCTAACTCTATTCACTATAGAAAGTACAGCAAAAACTATTCTTAAACCTACCAAGCCTCCTACTA
TCATTATGAATAATTTTATATACCACAGCCAATTTGTTATGTTAAACCAATTCCACAAACTTGCCCATTT
ATCTAATTCCAATAATTCTTGTTCATTCTTTTCTTGCTGGTTTTGCGATTCTTCAATTAAGGAGTGTATT
AAGCTTGTGTAATTGTTAATTTCTCTGTCCCACTCCATCCAGGTCGTGTGATTCCAAATCTGTTCCAGAG
ATTTATTACTCCAACTAGCATTCCAAGGCACAGCAGTGGTGCAAATGAGTTTTCCAGAGCAACCCCAAAT
CCCCAGGAGCTGTTGATCCTTTAGGTATCTTTCCACAGCCAGGATTCTTGCCTGGAGCTGCTTGATGCCC
CAGACTGTGAGTTGCAACAGATGCTGTTGCGCCTCAATAGCCCTCAGCAAATTGTTCTGCTGCTGCACTA
TACCAGACAATAATTGTCTGGCCTGTACCGTCAGCGTCATTGACGCTGCGCCCATAGTGCTTCCTGCTGC
TCCCAAGAACCCAAGGAACAAAGCTCCTATTCCCACTGCTCTTTTTTCTCTCTGCACCACTCTTCTCTTT
GCCTTGGTGGGTGCTACTCCTAATGGTTCAATTTTTACTACTTTATATTTATATAATTCACTTCTCCAAT
TGTCCCTCATATCTCCTCCTCCAGGTCTGAAGATCAGCGGCCGGCCGCTTGCTGTGCGGTGGTCTTACTT
TTGTTTTGCTCTTCCTCTATCTTGTCTAAAGCTTCCTTGGTGTCTTTTATCTCTATCCTTTGATGCACAC
AATAGAGGGTTGCTACTGTATTATATAATGATCTAAGTTCTTCTGATCCTGTCTGAAGGGATGGTTGTAG
CTGTCCCAGTATTTGTCTACAGCCTTCTGATGTTTCTAACAGGCCAGGATTAACTGCGAATCGTTCTAGC
TCCCTGCTTGCCCATACTATATGTTTTAATTTATATTTTTTCTTTCCCCCTGGCCTTAACCGAATTTTTT
CCCATCGCGATCTAATTCTCCCCCGCTTAATACTGACGCTCTCGCACCCATCTCTCTCCTTCTAGCCTCC
GCTAGTCAAAATTTTTGGCGTACTCACCAGTCGCCGCCCCTCGCCTCTTGCCGTGCGCGCTTCAGCAAGC
CGAGTCCTGCGTCGAGAGAGCTCCTCTGGTTTCCCTTTCGCTTTCAAGTCCCTGTTCGGGCGCCACTGCT
AGAGATTTTCCACACTGACTAAAAGGGTCTGAGGGATCTCTAGTTACCAGAGTCACACAACAGACGGGCA
CACACTACTTGAAGCACTCAAGGCAAGCTTTATTGAGGCTTAAGCAGTGGGTTCCCTAGTTAGCCAGAGA
GCTCCCAGGCTCAGATCTGGTCTAACCAGAGAGACCCAGTACAGGCAAAAAGCAGCTGCTTATATGCAGG
ATCTGAGGGCTCGCCACTCCCCAGTCCCGCCCAGGCCACGCCTCCCTGGAAAGTCCCCAGCGGAAAGTCC
CTTGTAGCAAGCTCGATATCAGCAGTTCTTGAAGTACTCCGGATGCAGCTCTCGGGCCACGTGATGAAAT
GCTAGGCGGCTGTCAAACCTCCACTCTAACACTTCTCTCTCCGGGTCATCCATCCCATGCAGGCTCACAG
GGTGTAACAAGCTGGTGTTCTCTCCTTTATTGGCCTCTTCTACCTTATCTGGCTCAACTGGTACTAGCTT
GTAGCACCATCCAAAGGTCAGTGGATATCTGACCCCTGGCCCTGGTGTGTAGTTCTGCTAATCAGGGAAG
TAGCCTTGTGTGTGGTAGATCCACAGATCAAGGATATCTTGTCTTCTTTGGGAGTGAATTAGCCCTTCCA
ACTACTAAGTTTGTAGTACATATTTAACAAATACAATTTCTTTAAAATGAAAATAATTCAGAGGAATCAC
AGGTTTAGAGTAAATGAAACCACAGGTAATTGGCAGTGGTAATAGGGTATGGGGTGGGAAGTTTGGGATG
ATTTTGGTTAGCTTGAGTTATCCAGTTGATCCAGACATGATAAGATACATTGATGAGTTTGGACAAACCA
CAACTAGAATGCAGTGAAAAAAATGCTTTATTTGTGAAATTTGTGATGCTATTGCTTTATTTGTAACCAT
TATAAGCTGCAATAAACAAGTTGATCTCCCGATCCGTCGACGTCAGGTGGCACTTTTCGGGGAAATGTGC
GCGGAACCCCTATTTGTTTATTTTTCTAAATACATTCAAATATGTATCCGCTCATGAGACAATAACCCTG
ATAAATGCTTCAATAATATTGAAAAAGGAAGAGTATGAGTATTCAACATTTCCGTGTCGCCCTTATTCCC
TTTTTTGCGGCATTTTGCCTTCCTGTTTTTGCTCACCCAGAAACGCTGGTGAAAGTAAAAGATGCTGAAG
ATCAGTTGGGTGCACGAGTGGGTTACATCGAACTGGATCTCAACAGCGGTAAGATCCTTGAGAGTTTTCG
CCCCGAAGAACGTTTTCCAATGATGAGCACTTTTAAAGTTCTGCTATGTGGCGCGGTATTATCCCGTATT
GACGCCGGGCAAGAGCAACTCGGTCGCCGCATACACTATTCTCAGAATGACTTGGTTGAGTACTCACCAG
TCACAGAAAAGCATCTTACGGATGGCATGACAGTAAGAGAATTATGCAGTGCTGCCATAACCATGAGTGA
TAACACTGCGGCCAACTTACTTCTGACAACGATCGGAGGACCGAAGGAGCTAACCGCTTTTTTGCACAAC
ATGGGGGATCATGTAACTCGCCTTGATCGTTGGGAACCGGAGCTGAATGAAGCCATACCAAACGACGAGC
GTGACACCACGATGCCTGTAGCAATGGCAACAACGTTGCGCAAACTATTAACTGGCGAACTACTTACTCT
AGCTTCCCGGCAACAATTAATAGACTGGATGGAGGCGGATAAAGTTGCAGGACCACTTCTGCGCTCGGCC
CTTCCGGCTGGCTGGTTTATTGCTGATAAATCTGGAGCCGGTGAGCGTGGGTCTCGCGGTATCATTGCAG
CACTGGGGCCAGATGGTAAGCCCTCCCGTATCGTAGTTATCTACACGACGGGGAGTCAGGCAACTATGGA
TGAACGAAATAGACAGATCGCTGAGATAGGTGCCTCACTGATTAAGCATTGGTAACTGTCAGACCAAGTT
TACTCATATATACTTTAGATTGATTTAAAACTTCATTTTTAATTTAAAAGGATCTAGGTGAAGATCCTTT
TTGATAATCTCATGACCAAAATCCCTTAACGTGAGTTTTCGTTCCACTGAGCGTCAGACCCCGTAGAAAA
GATCAAAGGATCTTCTTGAGATCCTTTTTTTCTGCGCGTAATCTGCTGCTTGCAAACAAAAAAACCACCG
CTACCAGCGGTGGTTTGTTTGCCGGATCAAGAGCTACCAACTCTTTTTCCGAAGGTAACTGGCTTCAGCA
GAGCGCAGATACCAAATACTGTTCTTCTAGTGTAGCCGTAGTTAGGCCACCACTTCAAGAACTCTGTAGC
ACCGCCTACATACCTCGCTCTGCTAATCCTGTTACCAGTGGCTGCTGCCAGTGGCGATAAGTCGTGTCTT
ACCGGGTTGGACTCAAGACGATAGTTACCGGATAAGGCGCAGCGGTCGGGCTGAACGGGGGGTTCGTGCA
CACAGCCCAGCTTGGAGCGAACGACCTACACCGAACTGAGATACCTACAGCGTGAGCTATGAGAAAGCGC
CACGCTTCCCGAAGGGAGAAAGGCGGACAGGTATCCGGTAAGCGGCAGGGTCGGAACAGGAGAGCGCACG
AGGGAGCTTCCAGGGGGAAACGCCTGGTATCTTTATAGTCCTGTCGGGTTTCGCCACCTCTGACTTGAGC
GTCGATTTTTGTGATGCTCGTCAGGGGGGCGGAGCCTATGGAAAAACGCCAGCAACGCGGCCTTTTTACG
GTTCCTGGCCTTTTGCTGGCCTTTTGCTCACATGTTCTTTCCTGCGTTATCCCCTGATTCTGTGGATAAC
CGTATTACCGCCTTTGAGTGAGCTGATACCGCTCGCCGCAGCCGAACGACCGAGCGCAGCGAGTCAGTGA
GCGAGGAAGCGGAAGAGCGCCCAATACGCAAACCGCCTCTCCCCGCGCGTTGGCCGATTCATTAATGCAG
CTGGCACGACAGGTTTCCCGACTGGAAAGCGGGCAGTGAGCGCAACGCAATTAATGTGAGTTAGCTCACT
CATTAGGCACCCCAGGCTTTACACTTTATGCTTCCGGCTCGTATGTTGTGTGGAATTGTGAGCGGATAAC
AATTTCACACAGGAAACAGCTATGACCATGATTACGCCAAGCTCTAGCTAGAGGTCGACGGTAAACGCTA
GCAATGTCAAGGCCTCTCACTCTCTGATATTCATTTCTTTGCAAGTTATAAATACTGAATAATAAGATGA
CATGAACTACTACTGCTAGAGATTTTCCACACTGACTAAAAGGGTCTGAGGGATCTCTAGTTACCAGAGT
CACACAACAGACGGGCACACACTACTTGAAGCACTCAAGGCAAGCTTTATTGAGGCTTAAGCAGTGGGTT
CCCTAGTTAGCCAGAGAGCTCCCAGGCTCAGATCTGGTCTAACCAGAGAGACCCAGTACAGGCAAAAAGC
AGCTGCTTATATGCAGGATCTGAGGGCTCGCCACTCCCCAGTCCCGCCCAGGCCACGCCTCCCTGGAAAG
TCCCCAGCGGAAAGTCCCTTGTAGCAAGCTCGATATCAGCAGTTCTTGAAGTACTCCGGATGCAGCTCTC
GGGCCACGTGATGAAATGCTAGGCGGCTGTCAAACCTCCACTCTAACACTTCTCTCTCCGGGTCATCCAT
CCCATGCAGGCTCACAGGGTGTAACAAGCTGGTGTTCTCTCCTTTATTGGCCTCTTCTACCTTATCTGGC
TCAACTGGTACTAGCTTGTAGCACCATCCAAAGGTCAGTGGATATCTGACCCCTGGCCCTGGTGTGTAGT
TCTGCTAATCAGGGAAGTAGCCTTGTGTGTGGTAGATCCACAGATCAAGGATATCTTGTCTTCGTTGGGA
GTGAATTAGCCCTTCCAGTCCCCTCTTTTCTTTTAAAAAGTGGCTAAGATCTACAGCTGCCTTGTAAGTC
ATTGGTCTTAAAGGTACCTGAGGTGTGACTGGAAAACCCACCTCCTCCTCCTCTTGTGCTTCTAGCCAGG
CACAATCAGCATTGGTAGCTGCTGTATTGCTACTTGTGATTGCTCCATGTTTTTCTAGGTCTCGACTGCA
GAATTAATTCCAGGCGGGGAGGCGGCCCAAAGGGAGATCCGACTCGTCTGAGGGCGAAGGCGAAGACGCG
GAAGAGGCCGCAGAGCCGGCAGCAGGCCGCGGGAAGGAAGGTCCGCTGGATTGAGGGCCGAAGGGACGTA
GCAGAAGGACGTCCCGCGCAGAATCCAGGTGGCAACACAGGCGAGCAGCCATGGAAAGGACGTCAGCTTC
CCCGACAACACCACGGAATTGTCAGTGCCCAACAGCCGAGCCCCTGTCCAGCAGCGGGCAAGGCAGGCGG
CGATGAGTTCCGCCGTGGCAATAGGGAGGGGGAAAGCGAAAGTCCCGGAAAGGAGCTGACAGGTGGTGGC
AATGCCCCAACCAGTGGGGGTTGCGTCAGCAAACACAGTGCACACCACGCCACGTTGCCTGACAACGGGC
CACAACTCCTCATAAAGAGACAGCAACCAGGATTTATACAAGGAGGAGAAAATGAAAGCCATACGGGAAG
CAATAGCATGATACAAAGGCATTAAAGCAGCGTATCCACATAGCGTAAAAGGAGCAACATAGTTAAGAAT
ACCAGTCAATCTTTCACAAATTTTGTAATCCAGAGGTTGATTGTTCCAGACGCGTTTACGCCAGAATGCG
TTCGCACAGCCGCCAGCCGGTCACTCCGTTGATGGTTACTCGGAACAGCAGGGAGCCGTCGGGGTTGATC
AGGCGCTCGTCGATAATTTTGTTGCCGTTCCACAGGGTCCCTGTTACAGTGATCTTTTTGCCGTCGAACA
CGGCGATGCCTTCATACGGCCGTCCGAAATAGTCGATCATGTTCGGCGTAACCCCGTCGATTACCAGTGT
GCCATAGTGCAGGATCACCTTAAAGTGATGATCATCCACAGGGTACACCACCTTAAAAATTTTTTCGATC
TGGCCCATTTGGTCGCCGCTCAGACCTTCATACGGGATGATGACATGGATGTCGATCTTCAGCCCATTTT
CACCGCTCAGGACAATCCTTTGGATCGGAGTTACGGACACCCCGAGATTCTGAAACAAACTGGACACACC
TCCCTGTTCAAGGACTTGGTCCAGGTTGTAGCCGGCTGTCTGTCGCCAGTCCCCAACGAAATCTTCGAGT
GTGAAGACCATGGATCCACCGGTGCCACCTCGAGAAAGTCGACCTTCTTCACCCACCCAAATACCATGGT
AGTAACCTCGAGAAGATCCACCAAGCTTGATTCCGGAATTCGACGTCTTGCTCTTGCTACTCCCCATCTT
TGGTACGGGTTGTGGCAAGCTTATCATCGTGTTTTTCAAAGGAAAACCACGTCCCCGTGGTTCGGGGGGC
CTAGACGTTTTTTTAACCTCGACTAAACACATGTAAAGCATGTGCACCGAGGCCCCAGATCAGATCCCAT
ACAATGGGGTACCTTCTGGGCATCCTTCAGCCCCTTGTTGAATACGCTTGAGGAGAGCCATTTGACTCTT
TCCACAACTATCCAACTCACAACGTGGCACTGGGGTTGTGCCGCCTTTGCAGGTGT
Features (pLannotate 1.2.2; 26 found; start..end, strand, type, name):
    345..1055    -  CDS            odr-3 (fragment): GPA17_CAEEL - Experimental evidence at protein level: Swiss-Prot protein existence level 1. Guanine nucleotide-binding proteins (G proteins) are involved as modulators or transducers in various transmembrane signaling systems (PubMed:10192394). This specific G-alpha subunit plays an important role in olfaction and in cilia morphogenesis (PubMed:9459442, PubMed:15342507). Involved in chemotactic responses to attractants diacetyl, pyrazine, 2,4,5-trimethylthiazole, benzaldehyde, isoamyl alcohol, butanone and 2,3-pentanedione (PubMed:12694294). Displays a redundant function with gpa-3 in chemotac
   1065..1781    -  CDS            Citrine: Citrine is a basic (constitutively fluorescent) yellow fluorescent protein published in 2001, derived from Aequorea victoria. It has moderate acid sensitivity.
   1917..2057    -  CDS            GPA1 (fragment): GPA1_ORYSJ - Also known as D1 From Oryza sativa subsp. japonica (Rice).
   2166..2185    +  misc_feature   MCS (fragment): pBluescript multiple cloning site
   2200..2410    -  promoter       SV40 promoter: SV40 early promoter
   2478..2593    -  misc_feature   cPPT/CTS: central polypurine tract and central termination sequence of HIV-1 (lacking the first T)
   2608..2708    -  CDS            Rev (fragment): human immunodeficiency virus 1 (HIV-1) Rev protein; rev; enhances nuclear export of unspliced and incompletely spliced viral mRNAs
   3085..3318    -  misc_feature   RRE: The Rev response element (RRE) of HIV-1 allows for Rev-dependent mRNA export from the nucleus to the cytoplasm.
   3493..3831    -  CDS            HIV-1 gag (fragment): gag protein from human immunodeficiency virus 1; gag
   3815..3940    -  misc_feature   HIV-1 Ψ: packaging signal of human immunodeficiency virus type 1
   3987..4244    -  LTR            5' LTR (truncated): truncated 5' long terminal repeat (LTR) from HIV-1
   4292..4621    -  CDS            nef (fragment): NEF_HV1BR - Experimental evidence at protein level: Swiss-Prot protein existence level 1. Extracellular Nef protein targets CD4(+) T-lymphocytes for apoptosis by interacting with CXCR4 surface receptors (PubMed:14990729). From Human immunodeficiency virus type 1 group M subtype B (isolate BRU/LAI) (HIV-1).
   4788..4922    -  polyA_signal   SV40 poly(A) signal: SV40 polyadenylation signal
   4970..5074    +  promoter       AmpR promoter: bla
   5075..5935    +  CDS            AmpR: β-lactamase; bla; confers resistance to ampicillin, carbenicillin, and related antibiotics
   6106..6694    +  rep_origin     ori: high-copy-number ColE1/pMB1/pBR322/pUC origin of replication
   6877..6969    +  CDS            lacI (fragment): lac repressor; lacI; The lac repressor binds to the lac operator to inhibit transcription in E. coli. This inhibition can be relieved by adding lactose or isopropyl-β-D-thiogalactopyranoside (IPTG).
   6982..7003    +  protein_bind   CAP binding site: CAP binding activates transcription in the presence of cAMP. E. coli catabolite activator protein
   7018..7048    +  promoter       lac promoter: promoter for the E. coli lac operon
   7056..7072    +  protein_bind   lac operator: The lac repressor binds to the lac operator to inhibit transcription in E. coli. This inhibition can be relieved by adding lactose or isopropyl-β-D-thiogalactopyranoside (IPTG). lac repressor encoded by lacI
   7224..7481    -  LTR            5' LTR (truncated): truncated 5' long terminal repeat (LTR) from HIV-1
   7529..8047    -  CDS            nef (fragment): NEF_HV1BR - Experimental evidence at protein level: Swiss-Prot protein existence level 1. Extracellular Nef protein targets CD4(+) T-lymphocytes for apoptosis by interacting with CXCR4 surface receptors (PubMed:14990729). From Human immunodeficiency virus type 1 group M subtype B (isolate BRU/LAI) (HIV-1).
   8064..8652    -  misc_feature   WPRE: woodchuck hepatitis virus posttranscriptional regulatory element
   8666..9181    -  CDS            Nluc: NanoLuc® luciferase human codon-optimized
   9287..9307    -  CDS            myr: N-myristoylation signal from Src kinase (Pellman et al., 1985; Kaplan et al., 1988)
   9331..217     -  misc_feature   IRES (across the origin): internal ribosome entry site (IRES) of the encephalomyocarditis virus (EMCV)
