[The description below was written by a language model from this plasmid's Addgene catalogue record and pLannotate feature annotations shown in this document.]
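Description:
pLVX-SV40-Galpha-oA ONE-GO is an HIV-1-based lentiviral transfer plasmid built on the pLVX-IRES-Hygro backbone and designed to deliver a single-vector BRET biosensor of GPCR/G protein activity into mammalian cells. In bacteria it is maintained through a high-copy ColE1/pUC-type origin and selected with ampicillin via β-lactamase. The viral framework comprises LTR sequences at both ends, the Ψ packaging signal with an adjoining gag fragment, the Rev response element for Rev-dependent export of the genomic RNA, the cPPT/CTS, and a WPRE upstream of the 3' LTR to boost transcript stability and expression.

The payload is a bicistronic cassette driven by an SV40 early promoter, which the construct name also highlights. The first cistron encodes rat Gαo (isoform A, GNAO) with the yellow fluorescent protein Citrine inserted internally. The annotation software splits the G protein into two fragments flanking Citrine and labels them by homology to worm and rice Gα subunits, which reflects sequence similarity rather than the true source. An EMCV IRES then drives translation of a second protein carrying a Src-type N-myristoylation signal for membrane anchoring and NanoLuc luciferase. A short unannotated stretch lies between these two elements, and the record does not say what it encodes. No hygromycin resistance gene is annotated, so the sensor's second cistron appears to occupy the position after the IRES that the marker holds in the parent backbone. NanoLuc would serve as the BRET donor and Citrine on Gα as the acceptor, so that changes in energy transfer report G protein activation downstream of a receptor. Lentiviral delivery allows the sensor to be expressed in varied cell types to examine GPCR responses in different cellular contexts.
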