Addgene plasmid #204330: pLVX-SV40-Galpha-oA ONE-GO
Purpose: GPCR/G protein BRET biosensor
Depositing lab: Mikel Garcia-Marcos. Depositing organization: Boston University Medical Campus. Publication: Direct interrogation of context-dependent GPCR activity with a universal biosensor platform. Janicot R, Maziarz M, Park JC, Zhao J, Luebbers A, Green E, Philibert CE, Zhang H, Layne MD, Wu JC, Garcia-Marcos M. Cell. 2024 Feb 16:S0092-8674(24)00065-5. doi: 10.1016/j.cell.2024.01.028. PubMed 38412860.
Backbone
  Vector backbone: pLVX-IRES-Hygro
  Vector type: Lentiviral
Growth in bacteria
  Bacterial resistance: Ampicillin, 100 μg/mL
  Growth temperature: 37°C
  Growth strain: NEB Stable
  Copy number: High Copy
Gene/Insert
  Gene/Insert name: SV40 Galpha-oA ONE-GO (alt name: GNAO)
  Species: R. norvegicus (rat)
  Cloning method: Gibson Cloning
Terms and licenses: Academic/Nonprofit Terms; Industry Terms: Not Available to Industry
How to cite: pLVX-SV40-Galpha-oA ONE-GO was a gift from Mikel Garcia-Marcos (Addgene plasmid # 204330 ; http://n2t.net/addgene:204330 ; RRID:Addgene_204330)
